Addgene plasmid #40433: LRRK2_1867_2161_L1914A_L1976Y_I2049Q_F2083A
Depositing lab: Michael J Fox Foundation MJFF. Depositing organization: Michael J Fox Foundation.
Backbone
  Vector backbone: pEMB017
  Backbone manufacturer: Emerald
  Vector type: Baculovirus
Growth in bacteria
  Bacterial resistance: Ampicillin, 100 μg/mL
  Growth temperature: 37°C
  Growth strain: Top10
  Copy number: High Copy
Gene/Insert
  Gene/Insert name: LRRK2
  Species: H. sapiens (human)
  Mutation: aa1867_2161; L1914A, L1976Y, I2049Q, F2083A
  Entrez Gene: LRRK2 (a.k.a. AURA17, DARDARIN, PARK8, RIPK7, ROCO2)
  Promoter: polH
  Tag / fusion protein: HisTev (N terminal on insert); GST-Tev (N terminal on insert)
  Cloning method: Restriction Enzyme; 5′ cloning site BamHI (destroyed during cloning); 3′ cloning site HindIII (destroyed during cloning)
  Sequencing primers: 5′ DSP2466For:GAATTTCGTCGACAGATC; 3′ DSP2466Rev:AATAACCCGGATCAGCTT
Terms and licenses: Academic/Nonprofit Terms; Industry Terms
How to cite: LRRK2_1867_2161_L1914A_L1976Y_I2049Q_F2083A was a gift from Michael J Fox Foundation MJFF (Addgene plasmid # 40433 ; http://n2t.net/addgene:40433 ; RRID:Addgene_40433)
