[The description below was written by a language model from this plasmid's Addgene catalogue record and pLannotate feature annotations shown in this document.]
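Description:
LRRK2_1867_2161_L1914A_L1976Y_I2049Q_F2083A is a 9,085-nt baculovirus transfer plasmid built on the pEMB017 backbone (Emerald) for producing a fragment of human LRRK2 in insect cells. In bacteria it is maintained through a high-copy ColE1/pUC-type origin and selected with ampicillin via the β-lactamase gene. An f1 origin and a residual lacZα fragment are also present. The expression region is flanked by AcMNPV sequences, lef2/ORF603 on one side and the ORF1629 recombination region on the other. These flanks allow homologous recombination with baculoviral DNA, which places the cassette at the polyhedrin locus of a recombinant virus.

The payload is driven by the very late polyhedrin (polH) promoter and encodes residues 1867–2161 of LRRK2, the Parkinson's disease–associated serine/threonine kinase also known as PARK8 or dardarin. The fragment carries four substitutions: L1914A, L1976Y, I2049Q and F2083A. The record does not state why these mutations were introduced. The annotated 885-nt LRRK2 fragment matches this span and lies downstream of a Schistosoma japonicum GST coding sequence, consistent with the listed N-terminal GST-Tev fusion, in which a TEV protease site would permit tag removal after affinity purification. The catalogue also lists an N-terminal HisTev tag, but the only His feature annotated is a short polyhistidine fragment located just downstream of the LRRK2 insert, so the exact His-tag arrangement cannot be resolved from the record. A divergently oriented p6.9 late promoter drives E. coli β-glucuronidase (GUS), a reporter commonly used to identify recombinant virus. The design suits expression and purification of this engineered LRRK2 fragment.
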