Features (pLannotate 1.2.2; 15 found; start..end, strand, type, name):
    329..453     +  CDS            lef2: baculovirus late expression factor 2
    491..1096    +  CDS            ORF603: baculovirus ORF603 protein
   1167..2972    -  CDS            GUS: β-glucuronidase; uidA (or gusA) from E. coli
   2987..3302    -  promoter       p6.9 promoter: Autographa californica p6.9; baculovirus late basic protein promoter
   3317..3408    +  promoter       polyhedrin promoter: polh from Autographa californica; promoter for the baculovirus polyhedrin gene
   3469..4122    +  CDS            GST26_SCHJA: Experimental evidence at protein level: Swiss-Prot protein existence level 1. GST isoenzymes appear to play a central role in the parasite detoxification system. Other functions are also suspected including a role in increasing the solubility of haematin in the parasite gut. From Schistosoma japonicum (Blood fluke).
   4222..5106    +  CDS            LRRK2 (fragment): LRRK2_HUMAN - Also known as PARK8. Experimental evidence at protein level: Swiss-Prot protein existence level 1. Serine/threonine-protein kinase which phosphorylates a broad range of proteins involved in multiple processes such as neuronal plasticity, autophagy, and vesicle trafficking (PubMed:20949042, PubMed:22012985, PubMed:26824392, PubMed:29125462, PubMed:28720718, PubMed:29127255, PubMed:30398148, PubMed:29212815, PubMed:30635421, PubMed:21850687, PubMed:23395371, PubMed:17114044, PubMed:24687852, PubMed:26014385, PubMed:25201882). Is a key regulator of RAB GTPases by regulating the GTP/
   5135..5152    +  CDS            9xHis (fragment): 9xHis affinity tag
   5189..6546    +  misc_recomb    baculovirus recombination region (ORF1629): contains part of ORF1629
   6544..6621    -  CDS            P61 (fragment): P78_NPVAC - Experimental evidence at protein level: Swiss-Prot protein existence level 1. Plays a role in the transport of the nucleocapsids from the cytoplasm toward the host nucleus together with the host actin- polymerizing Arp2/3 complex. From Autographa californica nuclear polyhedrosis virus (AcMNPV).
   6809..7397    -  rep_origin     ori: high-copy-number ColE1/pMB1/pBR322/pUC origin of replication
   7568..8428    -  CDS            AmpR: β-lactamase; bla; confers resistance to ampicillin, carbenicillin, and related antibiotics
   8429..8533    -  promoter       AmpR promoter: bla
   8560..9015    +  rep_origin     f1 ori (sequence partly withheld): f1 bacteriophage origin of replication; arrow indicates direction of (+) strand synthesis
   9020..1       -  CDS            lacZα (fragment) (across the origin): LacZα fragment of β-galactosidase; lacZ fragment
>Addgene plasmid #40433 | LRRK2_1867_2161_L1914A_L1976Y_I2049Q_F2083A | depositor full sequence | sequence record 52110 | LRRK2_1867_2161_L1914A_L1976Y_I2049Q_F2083A sequence 9085 bps
GGAACGGCTCCGCCCACTATTAATGAAATTAAAAATTCCAATTTTAAAAAACGCAGCAAGAGAAACATTT
GTATGAAAGAATGCGTAGAAGGAAAGAAAAATGTCGTCGACATGCTGAACAACAAGATTAATATGCCTCC
GTGTATAAAAAAAATATTGAACGATTTGAAAGAAAACAATGTACCGCGCGGCGGTATGTACAGGAAGAGG
TTTATACTAAACTGTTACATTGCAAACGTGGTTTCGTGTGCCAAGTGTGAAAACCGATGTTTAATCAAGG
CTCTGACGCATTTCTACAACCACGACTCCAAGTGTGTGGGTGAAGTCATGCATCTTTTAATCAAATCCCA
AGATGTGTATAAACCACCAAACTGCCAAAAAATGAAAACTGTCGACAAGCTCTGTCCGTTTGCTGGCAAC
TGCAAGGGTCTCAATCCTATTTGTAATTATTGAATAATAAAACAATTATAAATGCTAAATTTGTTTTTTA
TTAACGATACAAACCAAACGCAACAAGAACATTTGTAGTATTATCTATAATTGAAAACGCGTAGTTATAA
TCGCTGAGGTAATATTTAAAATCATTTTCAAATGATTCACAGTTAATTTGCGACAATATAATTTTATTTT
CACATAAACTAGACGCCTTGTCGTCTTCTTCTTCGTATTCCTTCTCTTTTTCATTTTTCTCTTCATAAAA
ATTAACATAGTTATTATCGTATCCATATATGTATCTATCGTATAGAGTAAATTTTTTGTTGTCATAAATA
TATATGTCTTTTTTAATGGGGTGTATAGTACCGCTGCGCATAGTTTTTCTGTAATTTACAACAGTGCTAT
TTTCTGGTAGTTCTTCGGAGTGTGTTGCTTTAATTATTAAATTTATATAATCAATGAATTTGGGATCGTC
GGTTTTGTACAATATGTTGCCGGCATAGTACGCAGCTTCTTCTAGTTCAATTACACCATTTTTTAGCAGC
ACCGGATTAACATAACTTTCCAAAATGTTGTACGAACCGTTAAACAAAAACAGTTCACCTCCCTTTTCTA
TACTATTGTCTGCGAGCAGTTGTTTGTTGTTAAAAATAACAGCCATTGTAATGAGACGCACAAACTAATA
TCACAAACTGGAAATGTCTATCAATATATAGTTGCTGATCAGATCCTCATTGTTTGCCTCCCTGCTGCGG
TTTTTCACCGAAGTTCATGCCAGTCCAGCGTTTTTGCAGCAGAAAAGCCGCCGACTTCGGTTTGCGGTCG
CGAGTGAAGATCCCTTTCTTGTTACCGCCAACGCGCAATATGCCTTGCGAGGTCGCAAAATCGGCGAAAT
TCCATACCTGTTCACCGACGACGGCGCTGACGCGATCAAAGACGCGGTGATACATATCCAGCCATGCACA
CTGATACTCTTCACTCCACATGTCGGTGTACATTGAGTGCAGCCCGGCTAACGTATCCACGCCGTATTCG
GTGATGATAATCGGCTGATGCAGTTTCTCCTGCCAGGCCAGAAGTTCTTTTTCCAGTACCTTCTCTGCCG
TTTCCAAATCGCCGCTTTGGACATACCATCCGTAATAACGGTTCAGGCACAGCACATCAAAGAGATCGCT
GATGGTATCGGTGTGAGCGTCGCAGAACATTACATTGACGCAGGTGATCGGACGCGTCGGGTCGAGTTTA
CGCGTTGCTTCCGCCAGTGGCGCGAAATATTCCCGTGCACCTTGCGGACGGGTATCCGGTTCGTTGGCAA
TACTCCACATCACCACGCTTGGGTGGTTTTTGTCACGCGCTATCAGCTCTTTAATCGCCTGTAAGTGCGC
TTGCTGAGTTTCCCCGTTGACTGCCTCTTCGCTGTACAGTTCTTTCGGCTTGTTGCCCGCTTCGAAACCA
ATGCCTAAAGAGAGCGAAAAGCCGACAGCAGCAGTTTCATCAATCACCACGATGCCATGTTCATCTGCCC
AGTCGAGCATCTCTTCAGCGTAAGGGTAATGCGAGGTACGGTAGGAGTTGGCCCCAATCCAGTCCATTAA
TGCGTGGTCGTGCACCATCAGCACGTTATCGAATCCTTTGCCACGTAAGTCCGCATCTTCATGACGACCA
AAGCCAGTAAAGTAGAACGGTTTGTGGTTAATCAGGAACTGTTGGCCCTTCACTGCCACTGACCGGATGC
CGACGCGAAGCGGGTAGATATCACACTCTGTCTGGCTTTTGGCTGTGACGCACAGTTCATAGAGATAACC
TTCACCCGGTTGCCAGAGGTGCGGATTCACCACTTGCAAAGTCCCGCTAGTGCCTTGTCCAGTTGCAACC
ACCTGTTGATCCGCATCACGCAGTTCAACGCTGACATCACCATTGGCCACCACCTGCCAGTCAACAGACG
CGTGGTTACAGTCTTGCGCGACATGCGTCACCACGGTGATATCGTCCACCCAGGTGTTCGGCGTGGTGTA
GAGCATTACGCTGCGATGGATTCCGGCATAGTTAAAGAAATCATGGAAGTAAGACTGCTTTTTCTTGCCG
TTTTCGTCGGTAATCACCATTCCCGGCGGGATAGTCTGCCAGTTCAGTTCGTTGTTCACACAAACGGTGA
TACGTACACTTTTCCCGGCAATAACATACGGCGTGACATCGGCTTCAAATGGCGTATAGCCGCCCTGATG
CTCCATCACTTCCTGATTATTGACCCACACTTTGCCGTAATGAGTGACCGCATCGAAACGCAGCACGATA
CGCTGGCCTGCCCAACCTTTCGGTATAAAGACTTCGCGCTGATACCAGACGTTGCCCGCATAATTACGAA
TATCTGCATCGGCGAACTGATCGTTAAAACTGCCTGGCACAGCAATTGCCCGGCTTTCTTGTAACGCGCT
TTCCCACCAACGCTGATCAATTCCACAGTTTTCGCGATCCAGACTGAATGCCCACAGGCCGTCGAGTTTT
TTGATTTCACGGGTTGGGGTTTCTACAGGACGGACCATATTTATAGGTGTAATTTATGTAGCTGTAATTT
TTACCTTATTAATATTTTTTACGCTTTGCATTCGACGACTGAACTCCCAAATATATGTTTAACTCGTCTT
GGTCGTTTGAATTTTTGTTGCTGTGTTTCCTAATATTTTCCATCACCTTAAATATGTTATTGTAATCCTC
AATGTTGAACTTGCAATTGGACACGGCATAGTTTTCCATAGTCGTGTAAAACATGGTATTGGCTGCATTG
TAATACATCCGACTGAGCGGGTACGGATCTATGTGTTTGAGCAGCCTGTTCAAAAACTCTGCATCGTCGC
AAAACGGAATTTCGTCGACAGATCTGATCATGGAGATAATTAAAATGATAACCATCTCGCAAATAAATAA
GTATTTTACTGTTTTCGTAACAGTTTTGTAATAAAAAAACCTATAAATATAGGATCTATGCACCACCATC
ACCACCATCACCACGAGAACCTTTATTTCCAAGGATCAATGGCACCGATCCTGGGGTATTGGAAGATCAA
GGGCCTAGTGCAGCCCACTCGTCTGCTCCTGGAGTACCTAGAAGAGAAGTATGAGGAGCACCTTTATGAG
CGGGACGAGGGTGACAAGTGGCGCAATAAGAAATTCGAGCTAGGCTTGGAATTCCCCAATCTGCCTTATT
ACATCGATGGCGACGTTAAGTTGACTCAGTCCATGGCCATCATCCGCTACATCGCCGACAAGCACAATAT
GCTAGGCGGGTGCCCGAAGGAGCGAGCTGAGATCTCTATGTTGGAAGGGGCCGTGCTGGATATCCGCTAC
GGCGTGAGCCGCATTGCATACTCAAAGGATTTCGAGACCCTCAAGGTTGACTTCCTGTCAAAGCTGCCTG
AAATGCTAAAGATGTTCGAAGACCGTCTCTGTCATAAGACCTACCTGAACGGGGACCACGTGACACACCC
GGACTTTATGTTGTATGACGCTCTGGACGTCGTGCTTTATATGGACCCTATGTGCCTGGACGCTTTTCCC
AAACTAGTGTGTTTCAAGAAACGTATCGAAGCTATCCCTCAGATTGATAAGTACCTGAAGTCCTCAAAGT
ACATCGCCTGGCCCCTTCAAGGTTGGCAAGCCACATTTGGCGGTGGCGACCATCCTCCCAAGTCAGACCT
AGTGCCTAGGCACAACCAGACCAGCCTATATAAGAAAGCCGGGTCAGCTGCCGCTGTGCTGGAGGAGAAC
CTGTATTTCCAGGGCGGATCCAACATCATGCTCAACAACGATGAGCTCGAATTTGAACAAGCTCCAGAAT
TCCTGCTCGGCGACGGCTCTTTCGGCTCCGTATACCGTGCTGCTTATGAAGGCGAAGAAGTCGCCGTAAA
GATCTTCAACAAGCACACCTCGGCTCGTCTGCTCCGTCAGGAACTGGTCGTTCTGTGTCATCTGCACCAT
CCGAGCCTCATCTCCCTGCTGGCCGCTGGCATCCGTCCTCGTATGCTGGTGATGGAGCTGGCATCCAAGG
GCTCTCTCGACCGCCTGCTGCAGCAGGACAAGGCTTCTCTGACCCGTACTCTGCAGCATCGTATCGCTTA
CCATGTAGCTGACGGCCTGCGTTATCTTCATTCTGCAATGATCATTTATCGCGACCTGAAACCTCATAAT
GTACTGCTGTTTACTCTGTACCCGAACGCTGCCATCATCGCTAAGATTGCAGACTATGGTATTGCGCAGT
ACTGCTGCCGCATGGGCATTAAAACAAGCGAAGGTACGCCGGGTTTCCGTGCTCCAGAAGTGGCTCGTGG
CAACGTTCAGTACAACCAGCAAGCTGACGTTTACTCGTTCGGTCTGCTCCTGTACGATATCCTGACTACC
GGCGGCCGTATCGTAGAAGGTCTGAAGTTCCCTAACGAAGCTGACGAACTGGAAATCCAGGGCAAGCTGC
CAGACCCGGTTAAAGAATACGGTTGCGCTCCGTGGCCGATGGTAGAGAAGCTCATCAAACAGTGCCTTAA
AGAAAACCCTCAGGAACGTCCAACCTCTGCTCAAGTGTTCGACATCCTTAACAGCGCTGAACTCGTCTGT
CTGACTCGCCGTATTCTCCTGCCTAAGAATGTTATCGTGGAATGTATGGTTGCTACTCACCATAACTGAT
GATAAGCTTTAGTAAGCACTCGAGCACCACCACCACCACCACTAACCTAGGTAGCTGAGCGCATGCAAGC
TGATCCGGGTTATTAGTACATTTATTAAGCGCTAGATTCTGTGCGTTGTTGATTTACAGACAATTGTTGT
ACGTATTTTAATAATTCATTAAATTTATAATCTTTAGGGTGGTATGTTAGAGCGAAAATCAAATGATTTT
CAGCGTCTTTATATCTGAATTTAAATATTAAATCCTCAATAGATTTGTAAAATAGGTTTCGATTAGTTTC
AAACAAGGGTTGTTTTTCCGAACCGATGGCTGGACTATCTAATGGATTTTCGCTCAACGCCACAAAACTT
GCCAAATCTTGTAGCAGCAATCTAGCTTTGTCGATATTCGTTTGTGTTTTGTTTTGTAATAAAGGTTCGA
CGTCGTTCAAAATATTATGCGCTTTTGTATTTCTTTCATCACTGTCGTTAGTGTACAATTGACTCGACGT
AAACACGTTAAATAGAGCTTGGACATATTTAACATCGGGCGTGTTAGCTTTATTAGGCCGATTATCGTCG
TCGTCCCAACCCTCGTCGTTAGAAGTTGCTTCCGAAGACGATTTTGCCATAGCCACACGACGCCTATTAA
TTGTGTCGGCTAACACGTCCGCGATCAAATTTGTAGTTGAGCTTTTTGGAATTATTTCTGATTGCGGGCG
TTTTTGGGCGGGTTTCAATCTAACTGTGCCCGATTTTAATTCAGACAACACGTTAGAAAGCGATGGTGCA
GGCGGTGGTAACATTTCAGACGGCAAATCTACTAATGGCGGCGGTGGTGGAGCTGATGATAAATCTACCA
TCGGTGGAGGCGCAGGCGGGGCTGGCGGCGGAGGCGGAGGCGGAGGTGGTGGCGGTGATGCAGACGGCGG
TTTAGGCTCAAATGTCTCTTTAGGCAACACAGTCGGCACCTCAACTATTGTACTGGTTTCGGGCGCCGTT
TTTGGTTTGACCGGTCTGAGACGAGTGCGATTTTTTTCGTTTCTAATAGCTTCCAACAATTGTTGTCTGT
CGTCTAAAGGTGCAGCGGGTTGAGGTTCCGTCGGCATTGGTGGAGCGGGCGGCAATTCAGACATCGATGG
TGGTGGTGGTGGTGGAGGCGCTGGAATGTTAGGCACGGGAGAAGGTGGTGGCGGCGGTGCCGCCGGTATA
ATTTGTTCTGGTTTAGTTTGTTCGCGCACGATTGTGGGCACCGGCGCAGGCGCCGCTGGCTGCACAACGG
AAGGTCGTCTGCTTCGAGGCAGCGCTTGGGGTGGTGGCAATTCAATATTATAATTGGAATACAAATCGTA
AAAATCTGCTATAAGCATTGTAATTTCGCTATCGTTTACCGTGCCGATATTTAACAACCGCTCAATGTAA
GCAATTGTATTGTAAAGAGATTGTCTCAAGCTCGGATCGATCCCGCACGCCGATAACAAGCCTTTTCATT
TTTACTACAGCATTGTAGTGGCGAGACACTTCGCTGTCGTCGAGGTTTAAACGCTTCCTCGCTCACTGAC
TCGCTGCGCTCGGTCGTTCGGCTGCGGCGAGCGGTATCAGCTCACTCAAAGGCGGTAATACGGTTATCCA
CAGAATCAGGGGATAACGCAGGAAAGAACATGTGAGCAAAAGGCCAGCAAAAGGCCAGGAACCGTAAAAA
GGCCGCGTTGCTGGCGTTTTTCCATAGGCTCCGCCCCCCTGACGAGCATCACAAAAATCGACGCTCAAGT
CAGAGGTGGCGAAACCCGACAGGACTATAAAGATACCAGGCGTTTCCCCCTGGAAGCTCCCTCGTGCGCT
CTCCTGTTCCGACCCTGCCGCTTACCGGATACCTGTCCGCCTTTCTCCCTTCGGGAAGCGTGGCGCTTTC
TCATAGCTCACGCTGTAGGTATCTCAGTTCGGTGTAGGTCGTTCGCTCCAAGCTGGGCTGTGTGCACGAA
CCCCCCGTTCAGCCCGACCGCTGCGCCTTATCCGGTAACTATCGTCTTGAGTCCAACCCGGTAAGACACG
ACTTATCGCCACTGGCAGCAGCCACTGGTAACAGGATTAGCAGAGCGAGGTATGTAGGCGGTGCTACAGA
GTTCTTGAAGTGGTGGCCTAACTACGGCTACACTAGAAGGACAGTATTTGGTATCTGCGCTCTGCTGAAG
CCAGTTACCTTCGGAAAAAGAGTTGGTAGCTCTTGATCCGGCAAACAAACCACCGCTGGTAGCGGTGGTT
TTTTTGTTTGCAAGCAGCAGATTACGCGCAGAAAAAAAGGATCTCAAGAAGATCCTTTGATCTTTTCTAC
GGGGTCTGACGCTCAGTGGAACGAAAACTCACGTTAAGGGATTTTGGTCATGAGATTATCAAAAAGGATC
TTCACCTAGATCCTTTTAAATTAAAAATGAAGTTTTAAATCAATCTAAAGTATATATGAGTAAACTTGGT
CTGACAGTTACCAATGCTTAATCAGTGAGGCACCTATCTCAGCGATCTGTCTATTTCGTTCATCCATAGT
TGCCTGACTCCCCGTCGTGTAGATAACTACGATACGGGAGGGCTTACCATCTGGCCCCAGTGCTGCAATG
ATACCGCGAGACCCACGCTCACCGGCTCCAGATTTATCAGCAATAAACCAGCCAGCCGGAAGGGCCGAGC
GCAGAAGTGGTCCTGCAACTTTATCCGCCTCCATCCAGTCTATTAATTGTTGCCGGGAAGCTAGAGTAAG
TAGTTCGCCAGTTAATAGTTTGCGCAACGTTGTTGCCATTGCTACAGGCATCGTGGTGTCACGCTCGTCG
TTTGGTATGGCTTCATTCAGCTCCGGTTCCCAACGATCAAGGCGAGTTACATGATCCCCCATGTTGTGCA
AAAAAGCGGTTAGCTCCTTCGGTCCTCCGATCGTTGTCAGAAGTAAGTTGGCCGCAGTGTTATCACTCAT
GGTTATGGCAGCACTGCATAATTCTCTTACTGTCATGCCATCCGTAAGATGCTTTTCTGTGACTGGTGAG
TACTCAACCAAGTCATTCTGAGAATAGTGTATGCGGCGACCGAGTTGCTCTTGCCCGGCGTCAATACGGG
ATAATACCGCGCCACATAGCAGAACTTTAAAAGTGCTCATCATTGGAAAACGTTCTTCGGGGCGAAAACT
CTCAAGGATCTTACCGCTGTTGAGATCCAGTTCGATGTAACCCACTCGTGCACCCAACTGATCTTCAGCA
TCTTTTACTTTCACCAGCGTTTCTGGGTGAGCAAAAACAGGAAGGCAAAATGCCGCAAAAAAGGGAATAA
GGGCGACACGGAAATGTTGAATACTCATACTCTTCCTTTTTCAATATTATTGAAGCATTTATCAGGGTTA
TTGTCTCATGAGCGGATACATATTTGAATGTATTTAGAAAAATAAACAAATAGGGGTTCCGCGCACATTT
CCCCGAAAAGTGCCACCTG
[124 nt withheld, positions 8560-8683]
C
[91 nt withheld, positions 8685-8775]
A
[49 nt withheld, positions 8777-8825]
CCTTTGACGTTGGAGTCCACGTTCTTT
[37 nt withheld, positions 8853-8889]
ACCCTATCTCGGTCTATTCTTTTGATTTATAAGGGATTTTGCCGATTTCGGCCTATTGGTTAAAAAATGA
GCTGATTTAACAAAAATTTAACGCGAATTTTAACAAAATATTAACGTTTACAATTTCCCATTCGCCATTC
AGGCTGCGCAACTGTTGGGAAGGGCGATCGGTGCGGGCCTCTTCGCTATTACGCCA
