>Addgene plasmid #40433 | LRRK2_1867_2161_L1914A_L1976Y_I2049Q_F2083A | addgene partial sequence | sequence record 53207 | DSP2466Rev 5'-AATAACCCGGATCAGCTT-3'
GGTGGTGGTGGTGCTCGAGTGCTTACTAAAGCTTATCATCAGTTATGGTGAGTAGCAACCATACATTCCA
CGATAACATTCTTAGGCAGGAGAATACGGCGAGTCAGACAGACGAGTTCAGCGCTGTTAAGGATGTCGAA
CACTTGAGCAGAGGTTGGACGTTCCTGAGGGTTTTCTTTAAGGCACTGTTTGATGAGCTTCTCTACCATC
GGCCACGGAGCGCAACCGTATTCTTTAACCGGGTCTGGCAGCTTGCCCTGGATTTCCAGTTCGTCAGCTT
CGTTAGGGAACTTCAGACCTTCTACGATACGGCCGCCGGTAGTCAGGATATCGTACAGGAGCAGACCGAA
CGAGTAAACGTCAGCTTGCTGGTTGTACTGAACGTTGCCACGAGCCACTTCTGGAGCACGGAAACCCGGC
GTACCTTCGCTTGTTTTAATGCCCATGCGGCAGCAGTACTGCGCAATACCATAGTCTGCAATCTTAGCGA
TGATGGCAGCGTTCGGGTACAGAGTAAACAGCAGTACATTATGAGGTTTCAGGTCGCGATAAATGATCAT
TGCAGAATGAAGATAACGCAGGCCGTCAGCTACATGGTAAGCGATACGATGCTGCAGAGTACGGGTCAGA
GAAGCCTTGTCCTGCTGCAGCAGGCGGTCGAGAGAGCCCTTGGATGCCAGCTCCATCACCAGCATACGAG
GACGGATGCCAGCGGCCAGCAGGGAGATGAGGCTCGGATGGTGCAGATGACACAGAACGACCAGTTCCTG
ACGGAGCAGACGAGCCGAGGTGTGCTTGTTGAAGATCTTTACGGCGACTTCTTCGCCTTCATAAGCAGCA
CGGTATACGGAGCCGAAAGAGCCGTCGCCGAGCAGGAATTCTGGAGCTTGTTCAAATTCGAGCTCATCGT
TGTTGAGCATGATGTTGGATCCGCCCTGGAAATACAGGTTCTCCTCCAGCACAGCGGCAGCTGACCCGGC
TTTCTTATATAGGCTG
