>Addgene plasmid #40433 | LRRK2_1867_2161_L1914A_L1976Y_I2049Q_F2083A | addgene partial sequence | sequence record 53208 | DSP2466For 5'-GAATTTCGTCGACAGATC-3'
TCTCGCAATAAATAAGTATTTTACTGTTTTCGTAACAGTTTTGTAATAAAAAAACCTATAAATATAGGAT
CTATGCACCACCATCACCACCATCACCACGAGAACCTTTATTTCCAAGGATCAATGGCACCGATCCTGGG
GTATTGGAAGATCAAGGGCCTAGTGCAGCCCACTCGTCTGCTCCTGGAGTACCTAGAAGAGAAGTATGAG
GAGCACCTTTATGAGCGGGACGAGGGTGACAAGTGGCGCAATAAGAAATTCGAGCTAGGCTTGGAATTCC
CCAATCTGCCTTATTACATCGATGGCGACGTTAAGTTGACTCAGTCCATGGCCATCATCCGCTACATCGC
CGACAAGCACAATATGCTAGGCGGGTGCCCGAAGGAGCGAGCTGAGATCTCTATGTTGGAAGGGGCCGTG
CTGGATATCCGCTACGGCGTGAGCCGCATTGCATACTCAAAGGATTTCGAGACCCTCAAGGTTGACTTCC
TGTCAAAGCTGCCTGAAATGCTAAAGATGTTCGAAGACCGTCTCTGTCATAAGACCTACCTGAACGGGGA
CCACGTGACACACCCGGACTTTATGTTGTATGACGCTCTGGACGTCGTGCTTTATATGGACCCTATGTGC
CTGGACGCTTTTCCCAAACTAGTGTGTTTCAAGAAACGTATCGAAGCTATCCCTCAGATTGATAAGTACC
TGAAGTCCTCAAAGTACATCGCCTGGCCCCTTCAAGGTTGGCAAGCCACATTTGGCGGTGGCGACCATCC
TCCCAAGTCAGACCTAGTGCCTAGGCACAACCAGACCAGCCTATATAAGAAAGCCGGGTCAGCTGCCGCT
GTGCTGGAGGAGAACCTGTATTTCCAGGGCGGATCCAACATCATGCTCAACAACGATGAGCTCGAATTTG
AACAAGCTC
